Addgene plasmid #197216: pAAV-CAG-miRFP2
Purpose: Expresses the protein of miRFP2 in mammalian cells
Depositing lab: Kiryl Piatkevich. Depositing organization: Westlake University. Publication: Quantitative assessment of near-infrared fluorescent proteins. Zhang H, Papadaki S, Sun X, Wang X, Drobizhev M, Yao L, Rehbock M, Koster RW, Wu L, Namikawa K, Piatkevich KD. Nat Methods. 2023 Sep 4. doi: 10.1038/s41592-023-01975-z. PubMed 37666982.
Backbone
  Vector backbone: pAAV-CAG-WPRE
  Vector type: AAV
Growth in bacteria
  Bacterial resistance: Ampicillin, 100 μg/mL
  Growth temperature: 37°C
  Growth strain: NEB Stable
  Copy number: High Copy
Gene/Insert
  Gene/Insert name: miRFP2
  Species: M. musculus (mouse)
  Cloning method: Gibson Cloning
Terms and licenses: Academic/Nonprofit Terms; Industry Terms: Not Available to Industry
Depositor comments: Please visit https://www.researchsquare.com/article/rs-797586/v1 for preprint.
How to cite: pAAV-CAG-miRFP2 was a gift from Kiryl Piatkevich (Addgene plasmid # 197216 ; http://n2t.net/addgene:197216 ; RRID:Addgene_197216)
