[The description below was written by a language model from this plasmid's Addgene catalogue record and pLannotate feature annotations shown in this document.]
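Description:
pAAV-CAG-miRFP2 is an adeno-associated virus transfer plasmid built on the pAAV-CAG-WPRE backbone for constitutive expression of the near-infrared fluorescent protein miRFP2 in mammalian cells. The sequenced record is 5,661 nt. It is propagated in E. coli through a high-copy ColE1/pUC-type origin with ampicillin selection (AmpR under its own bla promoter), and it also carries an f1 phage origin. A recombination-deficient growth strain is listed, which is usual for plasmids containing repeat-rich ITRs. Short annotated fragments of lacI, lacZα and SV40 large T antigen appear to be backbone remnants rather than functional genes.

The expression cassette lies between two AAV2 inverted terminal repeats, the cis elements required for replication and packaging of the intervening DNA into AAV particles when rep, cap and helper functions are supplied in trans. Transcription is driven by the composite CAG promoter, annotated here as a CMV immediate-early enhancer fragment, the chicken β-actin promoter and chimeric β-actin-derived intron fragments, which together give strong, broad expression. The open reading frame was matched by the annotation tool to miRFP, a constitutively fluorescent bacterial phytochrome-derived protein from Rhodopseudomonas palustris that needs biliverdin as its chromophore. The catalogue lists the insert species as mouse, which does not agree with this origin. No fusion tags are annotated. Downstream, a WPRE enhances transcript stability and expression, and an SV40 polyadenylation signal follows.

The plasmid can be transfected directly or used to produce recombinant AAV. It was deposited in connection with a quantitative comparison of near-infrared fluorescent proteins.
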