Features (pLannotate 1.2.2; 17 found; start..end, strand, type, name):
     31..279     +  enhancer       CMV enhancer (fragment): human cytomegalovirus immediate early enhancer
    281..558     +  promoter       chicken β-actin promoter: No description available
    559..694     +  intron         hybrid intron (fragment): hybrid between chicken β-actin (CBA) and minute virus of mice (MMV) introns (Gray et al., 2011)
    783..913     +  intron         chimeric intron (fragment): chimera between introns from chicken β-actin and rabbit β-globin
    979..1917    +  CDS            miRFP: miRFP is a basic (constitutively fluorescent) near ir fluorescent protein published in 2018, derived from Rhodopseudomonas palustris. It has low acid sensitivity. It requires the cofactor biliverdin for fluorescence.
   1921..1945    +  misc_feature   MCS (fragment): pBluescript multiple cloning site
   1945..2533    +  misc_feature   WPRE: woodchuck hepatitis virus posttranscriptional regulatory element
   2576..2697    -  polyA_signal   SV40 poly(A) signal: SV40 polyadenylation signal
   2720..2788    -  CDS            large T antigen (fragment): large T antigen from SV40 (simian virus 40)
   2859..2992    +  repeat_region  AAV2 ITR: inverted terminal repeat of adeno-associated virus serotype 2 inverted
   2986..3042    -  CDS            lacI (fragment): lac repressor; lacI; The lac repressor binds to the lac operator to inhibit transcription in E. coli. This inhibition can be relieved by adding lactose or isopropyl-β-D-thiogalactopyranoside (IPTG).
   3225..3813    -  rep_origin     ori: high-copy-number ColE1/pMB1/pBR322/pUC origin of replication
   3984..4844    -  CDS            AmpR: β-lactamase; bla; confers resistance to ampicillin, carbenicillin, and related antibiotics
   4845..4949    -  promoter       AmpR promoter: bla
   5002..5430    -  rep_origin     f1 ori (sequence partly withheld): f1 bacteriophage origin of replication; arrow indicates direction of (+) strand synthesis
   5435..5504    -  CDS            lacZα (fragment): LacZα fragment of β-galactosidase; lacZ fragment
   5499..5631    -  repeat_region  AAV2 ITR (fragment): inverted terminal repeat of adeno-associated virus serotype 2 inverted
>Addgene plasmid #197216 | pAAV-CAG-miRFP2 | addgene full sequence | sequence record 387334 | Addgene NGS Result
TATCTACGTAGCCATGCTCTAGGAAGAGTACCATTGACGTCAATAATGACGTATGTTCCCATAGTAACGC
CAATAGGGACTTTCCATTGACGTCAATGGGTGGAGTATTTACGGTAAACTGCCCACTTGGCAGTACATCA
AGTGTATCATATGCCAAGTACGCCCCCTATTGACGTCAATGACGGTAAATGGCCCGCCTGGCATTATGCC
CAGTACATGACCTTATGGGACTTTCCTACTTGGCAGTACATCTACGTATTAGTCATCGCTATTACCATGG
TCGAGGTGAGCCCCACGTTCTGCTTCACTCTCCCCATCTCCCCCCCCTCCCCACCCCCAATTTTGTATTT
ATTTATTTTTTAATTATTTTGTGCAGCGATGGGGGCGGGGGGGGGGGGGGGGCGCGCGCCRGGGGGGGGG
GGGCGGGGCGRGGGGCGGGGCGGGGCGAGGCGGAGAGGTGCGGCGGCAGCCAATCAGAGCGGCGCGCTCC
GAAAGTTTCCTTTTATGGCGAGGCGGCGGCGGCGGCGGCCCTATAAAAAGCGAAGCGCGCGGCGGGCGGG
AGTCGCTGCGCGCTGCCTTCGCCCCGTGCCCCGCTCCGCCGCCGCCTCGCGCCGCCCGCCCCGGCTCTGA
CTGACCGCGTTACTCCCACAGGTGAGCGGGCGGGACGGCCCTTCTCCTCCGGGCTGTAATTAGCGCTTGG
TTTAATGACGGCTTGTTTCTTTTCTGTGGCTGCGTGAAAGCCTTGAGGGGCTCCGGGAGGGCCCTTTGTG
CGGGGGGAGCGGCTCGGGGCTGTCCGCGGGGGGACGGCTGCCTTCGGGGGGGACGGGGCAGGGCGGGGTT
CGGCTTCTGGCGTGTGACCGGCGGCTCTAGAGCCTCTGCTAACCATGTTCATGCCTTCTTCTTTTTCCTA
CAGCTCCTGGGCAACGTGCTGGTTATTGTGCTGTCTCATCATTTTGGCAAAGAATTGGATCCGCCACCAT
GGTCGCAGGACACGCAAGTGGAAGCCCCGACTTTGGAACCGCCAGTCCGAGCGACTGTGAGCACGAAGAA
ATCCATCTGGCCGGATCCATCCAGCCACACGGAACACTGCTGGTGGTCTCCGAGCCTGACCATAGAATAA
TTCAGGCATCTGCCAACGCCGCTGAATTCCTGAATCTGGGAAGTGTGCTGGGAATCCCCCTGGCTGAGAT
CGACGGGGATCTACTGATCAAGATTCTGCCCCACCTGGACCTTACCGCAGAAGGAATGCCAGTGGCCGTC
AGGTGCCGCATTGGAAACCCCTCCACAGAGTACGACGGACTGATGCATCGACCACCTGAAGGAGGACTGA
TCATTGAGCTGGAACGGGCTGGGCCATCCATTGATCTGAGCGGAACACTGGCTCCCGCACTGGAGCGAAT
TCGAACTGCAGGATCCCTGAGGGCTCTGTGCGACGATACTGTACTGCTGTTCCAGCAGTGTACCGGCTAC
GACCGAGTGATGGTCTATCGGTTCGATGAACGGGGGCACGGAGAGGTGTATTCAGAAATTCATGTGACTG
GACTGGAGAGCTACTTTGGCAACAGGTATCCTAGCTCCCTCGTGCCACAGATGGCCCGGCGGCTGTACGT
GAGACAGAGGGTGCGCGTCCTGGTAGATGTCACCTATCAGCCTGTGCCACTGGAGCCAAGACTGAGTCCC
CTGACTGGCAGGGACCTGGATATGTCAGGGTGTTTTCTGCGCTCTATGAGTCCTACTCACCTGCAGTTCC
TGAAGAACATGGGCGTGCGGGCAACACTGGTGGTCAGCCTGGTGGTCGGAGGCAAACTGTGGGGGCTGGT
GATCTGCCACCATTATCTGCCACGCTTCATCCATTTTGAGCTGCGAGCAATTTGTGTGCTGCTGGCCGAA
GCTATCGCAACCCGCATTACAGCCCTGTAAGAATTCGATATCAAGCTTATCGATAATCAACCTCTGGATT
ACAAAATTTGTGAAAGATTGACTGGTATTCTTAACTATGTTGCTCCTTTTACGCTATGTGGATACGCTGC
TTTAATGCCTTTGTATCATGCTATTGCTTCCCGTATGGCTTTCATTTTCTCCTCCTTGTATAAATCCTGG
TTGCTGTCTCTTTATGAGGAGTTGTGGCCCGTTGTCAGGCAACGTGGCGTGGTGTGCACTGTGTTTGCTG
ACGCAACCCCCACTGGTTGGGGCATTGCCACCACCTGTCAGCTCCTTTCCGGGACTTTCGCTTTCCCCCT
CCCTATTGCCACGGCGGAACTCATCGCCGCCTGCCTTGCCCGCTGCTGGACAGGGGCTCGGCTGTTGGGC
ACTGACAATTCCGTGGTGTTGTCGGGGAAATCATCGTCCTTTCCTTGGCTGCTCGCCTGTGTTGCCACCT
GGATTCTGCGCGGGACGTCCTTCTGCTACGTCCCTTCGGCCCTCAATCCAGCGGACCTTCCTTCCCGCGG
CCTGCTGCCGGCTCTGCGGCCTCTTCCGCGTCTTCGCCTTCGCCCTCAGACGAGTCGGATCTCCCTTTGG
GCCGCCTCCCCGCATCGATACCGTCGACCCGGGCGGCCGCTTCGAGCAGACATGATAAGATACATTGATG
AGTTTGGACAAACCACAACTAGAATGCAGTGAAAAAAATGCTTTATTTGTGAAATTTGTGATGCTATTGC
TTTATTTGTAACCATTATAAGCTGCAATAAACAAGTTAACAACAACAATTGCATTCATTTTATGTTTCAG
GTTCAGGGGGAGATGTGGGAGGTTTTTTAAAGCAAGTAAAACCTCTACAAATGTGGTAAAATCGATAAGG
ATCTTCCTAGAGCATGGCTACGTAGATAAGTAGCATGGCGGGTTAATCATTAACTACAAGGAACCCCTAG
TGATGGAGTTGGCCACTCCCTCTCTGCGCGCTCGCTCGCTCACTGAGGCCGGGCGACCAAAGGTCGCCCG
ACGCCCGGGCTTTGCCCGGGCGGCCTCAGTGAGCGAGCGAGCGCGCAGCTGCATTAATGAATCGGCCAAC
GCGCGGGGAGAGGCGGTTTGCGTATTGGGCGCTCTTCCGCTTCCTCGCTCACTGACTCGCTGCGCTCGGT
CGTTCGGCTGCGGCGAGCGGTATCAGCTCACTCAAAGGCGGTAATACGGTTATCCACAGAATCAGGGGAT
AACGCAGGAAAGAACATGTGAGCAAAAGGCCAGCAAAAGGCCAGGAACCGTAAAAAGGCCGCGTTGCTGG
CGTTTTTCCATAGGCTCCGCCCCCCTGACGAGCATCACAAAAATCGACGCTCAAGTCAGAGGTGGCGAAA
CCCGACAGGACTATAAAGATACCAGGCGTTTCCCCCTGGAAGCTCCCTCGTGCGCTCTCCTGTTCCGACC
CTGCCGCTTACCGGATACCTGTCCGCCTTTCTCCCTTCGGGAAGCGTGGCGCTTTCTCATAGCTCACGCT
GTAGGTATCTCAGTTCGGTGTAGGTCGTTCGCTCCAAGCTGGGCTGTGTGCACGAACCCCCCGTTCAGCC
CGACCGCTGCGCCTTATCCGGTAACTATCGTCTTGAGTCCAACCCGGTAAGACACGACTTATCGCCACTG
GCAGCAGCCACTGGTAACAGGATTAGCAGAGCGAGGTATGTAGGCGGTGCTACAGAGTTCTTGAAGTGGT
GGCCTAACTACGGCTACACTAGAAGAACAGTATTTGGTATCTGCGCTCTGCTGAAGCCAGTTACCTTCGG
AAAAAGAGTTGGTAGCTCTTGATCCGGCAAACAAACCACCGCTGGTAGCGGTGGTTTTTTTGTTTGCAAG
CAGCAGATTACGCGCAGAAAAAAAGGATCTCAAGAAGATCCTTTGATCTTTTCTACGGGGTCTGACGCTC
AGTGGAACGAAAACTCACGTTAAGGGATTTTGGTCATGAGATTATCAAAAAGGATCTTCACCTAGATCCT
TTTAAATTAAAAATGAAGTTTTAAATCAATCTAAAGTATATATGAGTAAACTTGGTCTGACAGTTACCAA
TGCTTAATCAGTGAGGCACCTATCTCAGCGATCTGTCTATTTCGTTCATCCATAGTTGCCTGACTCCCCG
TCGTGTAGATAACTACGATACGGGAGGGCTTACCATCTGGCCCCAGTGCTGCAATGATACCGCGAGACCC
ACGCTCACCGGCTCCAGATTTATCAGCAATAAACCAGCCAGCCGGAAGGGCCGAGCGCAGAAGTGGTCCT
GCAACTTTATCCGCCTCCATCCAGTCTATTAATTGTTGCCGGGAAGCTAGAGTAAGTAGTTCGCCAGTTA
ATAGTTTGCGCAACGTTGTTGCCATTGCTACAGGCATCGTGGTGTCACGCTCGTCGTTTGGTATGGCTTC
ATTCAGCTCCGGTTCCCAACGATCAAGGCGAGTTACATGATCCCCCATGTTGTGCAAAAAAGCGGTTAGC
TCCTTCGGTCCTCCGATCGTTGTCAGAAGTAAGTTGGCCGCAGTGTTATCACTCATGGTTATGGCAGCAC
TGCATAATTCTCTTACTGTCATGCCATCCGTAAGATGCTTTTCTGTGACTGGTGAGTACTCAACCAAGTC
ATTCTGAGAATAGTGTATGCGGCGACCGAGTTGCTCTTGCCCGGCGTCAATACGGGATAATACCGCGCCA
CATAGCAGAACTTTAAAAGTGCTCATCATTGGAAAACGTTCTTCGGGGCGAAAACTCTCAAGGATCTTAC
CGCTGTTGAGATCCAGTTCGATGTAACCCACTCGTGCACCCAACTGATCTTCAGCATCTTTTACTTTCAC
CAGCGTTTCTGGGTGAGCAAAAACAGGAAGGCAAAATGCCGCAAAAAAGGGAATAAGGGCGACACGGAAA
TGTTGAATACTCATACTCTTCCTTTTTCAATATTATTGAAGCATTTATCAGGGTTATTGTCTCATGAGCG
GATACATATTTGAATGTATTTAGAAAAATAAACAAATAGGGGTTCCGCGCACATTTCCCCGAAAAGTGCC
ACCTAAATTGTAAGCGTTAATATTTTGTTAAAATTCGCGTTAAATTTTTGTTAAATCAGCTCATTTTTTA
ACCAATAGGCCGAAATCGGCAAAATCCCTTATAAATCAAAAGAATAGACCGAGATAGGGT
[37 nt withheld, positions 5101-5137]
AAAGAACGTGGACTCCAACGTCAAAGG
[49 nt withheld, positions 5165-5213]
T
[91 nt withheld, positions 5215-5305]
G
[124 nt withheld, positions 5307-5430]
CCCATTCGCCATTCAGGCTGCGCAACTGTTGGGAAGGGCGATCGGTGCGGGCCTCTTCGCTATTACGCCA
GCTGCGCGCTCGCTCGCTCACTGAGGCCGCCCGGGCAAAGCCCGGGCGTCGGGCGACCTTTGGTCGCCCG
GCCTCAGTGAGCGAGCGAGCGCGCAGAGAGGGAGTGGCCAACTCCATCACTAGGGGTTCCTTGTAGTTAA
TGATTAACCCGCCATGCTACT
